>Addgene plasmid #134166 | pJM143 | addgene full sequence | sequence record 271475 | Addgene NGS Result
GCAGCGCTGCAGCATCGTTCTGTGTTGTCTCTGTCTGACTGTGTTTCTGTATTTGTCTGAAAATTAGGGC
CAGACTGTTACCACTCCCTTAAGTTTGACCTTAGGTCACTGGAAAGATGTCGAGCGGATCGCTCACAACC
AGTCGGTAGATGTCAAGAAGAGACGTTGGGTTACCTTCTGCTCTGCAGAATGGCCAACCTTTAACGTCGG
ATGGCCGCGAGACGGCACCTTTAACCGAGACCTCATCACCCAGGTTAAGATCAAGGTCTTTTCACCTGGC
CCGCATGGACACCCAGACCAGGTCCCCTACATCGTGACCTGGGAAGCCTTGGCTTTTGACCCCCCTCCCT
GGGTCAAGCCCTTTGTACACCCTAAGCCTCCGCCTCCTCTTCCTCCATCCGCCCCGTCTCTCCCCCTTGA
ACCTCCTCGTTCGACCCCGCCTCGATCCTCCCTTTATCCAGCCCTCACTCCTTCTCTAGGCGCCGGCCGG
ATCCCAGTGTGGTGGTACGCTACCGGTCGCCACCATGGTGAGCAAGGGCGAGGAGCTGTTCACCGGGGTG
GTGCCCATCCTGGTCGAGCTGGACGGCGACGTAAACGGCCACAAGTTCAGCGTGTCCGGCGAGGGCGAGG
GCGATGCCACCTACGGCAAGCTGACCCTGAAGTTCATCTGCACCACCGGCAAGCTGCCCGTGCCCTGGCC
CACCCTCGTGACCACCCTGACCTACGGCGTGCAGTGCTTCAGCCGCTACCCCGACCACATGAAGCAGCAC
GACTTCTTCAAGTCCGCCATGCCCGAAGGCTACGTCCAGGAGCGCACCATCTTCTTCAAGGACGACGGCA
ACTACAAGACCCGCGCCGAGGTGAAGTTCGAGGGCGACACCCTGGTGAACCGCATCGAGCTGAAGGGCAT
CGACTTCAAGGAGGACGGCAACATCCTGGGGCACAAGCTGGAGTACAACTACAACAGCCACAACGTCTAT
ATCATGGCCGACAAGCAGAAGAACGGCATCAAGGTGAACTTCAAGATCCGCCACAACATCGAGGACGGCA
GCGTGCAGCTCGCCGACCACTACCAGCAGAACACCCCCATCGGCGACGGCCCCGTGCTGCTGCCCGACAA
CCACTACCTGAGCACCCAGTCCGCCCTGAGCAAAGACCCCAACGAGAAGCGCGATCACATGGTCCTGCTG
GAGTTCGTGACCGCCGCCGGGATCACTCTCGGCATGGACGAGCTGTACAAGTCCGGAGGGGATCGGTGGA
GCTCCACCGGTGGCGGCCGCTCTAGAGAGAATCTTTATTTTCAGGGCGCCGCCAAATTCAAAGAAACCGC
TGCTGCTAAATTCGAACGCCAGCACATGGACAGCGGAGGTGGAGGTACTAGTCTCGAGATGGAAGATAGC
GGCAAAACCTTCAGCAGCGAAGAAGAAGAGGCGAATTACTGGAAGGACCTGGCCATGACCTACAAGCAGC
GTGCCGAAAATACCCAGGAAGAACTGCGCGAATTTCAAGAGGGGAGCCGCGAATATGAGGCCGAGCTGGA
AACACAGCTGCAGCAGATCGAGACACGCAATCGCGATCTGCTGAGCGAAAATAACCGCCTGCGCATGGAA
CTGGAAACAATTAAAGAGAAATTCGAGGTGCAGCATAGCGAGGGCTATCGCCAAATTAGCGCCCTGGAGG
ATGATCTGGCCCAGACCAAAGCCATCAAAGATCAGCTGCAGAAATACATTCGCGAGCTGGAGCAGGCAAA
TGATGATCTGGAACGCGCCAAACGCGCCACCATTATGAGTCTGGAGGACTTTGAGCAGCGTCTGAACCAG
GCAATTGAGCGCAATGCCTTCCTGGAAAGCGAATTAGATGAGAAAGAGAATCTGTTAGAGAGTGTGCAGC
GCCTGAAAGACGAAGCCCGTGACCTGCGCCAGGAGCTGGCAGTGCAGCAGAAGCAAGAAAAGCCGCGCAC
CCCGATGCCGAGTAGTGTTGAAGCAGAACGTACCGATACCGCAGTGCAAGCCACCGGCAGCGTTCCGAGT
ACACCGATTGCCCATCGCTGAGAATTCTGCAGTCGACGGTACCGCGGGCCCGGGATCCACCGGATCTAGA
TAACTGATCATAATCAGCCATACCACATTTGTAGAGGTTTTACTTGCTTTAAAAAACCTCCCACACCTCC
CCCTGAACCTGAAACATAAAATGAATGCAATTCGCCAGCACAGTGGTCGACCCTGTGGAATGTGTGTCAG
TTAGGGTGTGGAAAGTCCCCAGGCTCCCCAGCAGGCAGAAGTATGCAAAGCATGCATCTCAATTAGTCAG
CAACCAGGTGTGGAAAGTCCCCAGGCTCCCCAGCAGGCAGAAGTATGCAAAGCATGCATCTCAATTAGTC
AGCAACCATAGTCCCGCCCCTAACTCCGCCCATCCCGCCCCTAACTCCGCCCAGTTCCGCCCATTCTCCG
CCCCATGGCTGACTAATTTTTTTTATTTATGCAGAGGCCGAGGCCGCCTCGGCCTCTGAGCTATTCCAGA
AGTAGTGAGGAGGCTTTTTTGGAGGCCTAGGCTTTTGCAAAAAGCTTCATGGCCAAGCCTTTGTCTCAAG
AAGAATCCACCCTCATTGAAAGAGCAACGGCTACAATCAACAGCATCCCCATCTCTGAAGACTACAGCGT
CGCCAGCGCAGCTCTCTCTAGCGACGGCCGCATCTTCACTGGTGTCAATGTATATCATTTTACTGGGGGA
CCTTGTGCAGAACTCGTGGTGCTGGGCACTGCTGCTGCTGCGGCAGCTGGCAACCTGACTTGTATCGTCG
CGATCGGAAATGAGAACAGGGGCATCTTGAGCCCCTGCGGACGGTGCCGACAGGTGCTTCTCGATCTGCA
TCCTGGGATCAAAGCCATAGTGAAGGACAGTGATGGACAGCCGACGGCAGTTGGGATTCGTGAATTGCTG
CCCTCTGGTTATGTGTGGGAGGGCTAAGATCGATAAAATAAAAGATTTTATTTAGTCTCCAGAAAAAGGG
GGGAATGAAAGACCCCACCTGTAGGTTTGGCAAGCTAGCTTAAGTAACGCCATTTTGCAAGGCATGGAAA
AATACATAACTGAGAATAGAGAAGTTCAGATCAAGGTCAGGAACAGATGGAACAGCTGAATATGGGCCAA
ACAGGATATCTGTGGTAAGCAGTTCCTGCCCCGGCTCAGGGCCAAGAACAGATGGAACAGCTGAATATGG
GCCAAACAGGATATCTGTGGTAAGCAGTTCCTGCCCCGGCTCAGGGCCAAGAACAGATGGTCCCCAGATG
CGGTCCAGCCCTCAGCAGTTTCTAGAGAACCATCAGATGTTTCCAGGGTGCCCCAAGGACCTGAAATGAC
CCTGTGCCTTATTTGAACTAACCAATCAGTTCGCTTCTCGCTTCTGTTCGCGCGCTTCTGCTCCCCGAGC
TCAATAAAAGAGCCCACAACCCCTCACTCGGGGCGCCAGTCCTCCGATTGACTGAGTCGCCCGGGTACCC
GTGTATCCAATAAACCCTCTTGCAGTTGCATCCGACTTGTGGTCTCGCTGTTCCTTGGGAGGGTCTCCTC
TGAGTGATTGACTACCCGTCAGCGGGGGTCTTTCACATGCAGCATGTATCAAAATTAATTTGGTTTTTTT
TCTTAAGTATTTACATTAAATGGCCATAGTTGCATTAATGAATCGGCCAACGCGCGGGGAGAGGCGGTTT
GCGTATTGGGCGCTCTTCCGCTTCCTCGCTCACTGACTCGCTGCGCTCGGTCGTTCGGCTGCGGCGAGCG
GTATCAGCTCACTCAAAGGCGGTAATACGGTTATCCACAGAATCAGGGGATAACGCAGGAAAGAACATGT
GAGCAAAAGGCCAGCAAAAGGCCAGGAACCGTAAAAAGGCCGCGTTGCTGGCGTTTTTCCATAGGCTCCG
CCCCCCTGACGAGCATCACAAAAATCGACGCTCAAGTCAGAGGTGGCGAAACCCGACAGGACTATAAAGA
TACCAGGCGTTTCCCCCTGGAAGCTCCCTCGTGCGCTCTCCTGTTCCGACCCTGCCGCTTACCGGATACC
TGTCCGCCTTTCTCCCTTCGGGAAGCGTGGCGCTTTCTCATAGCTCACGCTGTAGGTATCTCAGTTCGGT
GTAGGTCGTTCGCTCCAAGCTGGGCTGTGTGCACGAACCCCCCGTTCAGCCCGACCGCTGCGCCTTATCC
GGTAACTATCGTCTTGAGTCCAACCCGGTAAGACACGACTTATCGCCACTGGCAGCAGCCACTGGTAACA
GGATTAGCAGAGCGAGGTATGTAGGCGGTGCTACAGAGTTCTTGAAGTGGTGGCCTAACTACGGCTACAC
TAGAAGAACAGTATTTGGTATCTGCGCTCTGCTGAAGCCAGTTACCTTCGGAAAAAGAGTTGGTAGCTCT
TGATCCGGCAAACAAACCACCGCTGGTAGCGGTGGTTTTTTTGTTTGCAAGCAGCAGATTACGCGCAGAA
AAAAAGGATCTCAAGAAGATCCTTTGATCTTTTCTACGGGGTCTGACGCTCAGTGGAACGAAAACTCACG
TTAAGGGATTTTGGTCATGAGATTATCAAAAAGGATCTTCACCTAGATCCTTTTGCGGCCGCAAATCAAT
CTAAAGTATATATGAGTAAACTTGGTCTGACAGTTACCAATGCTTAATCAGTGAGGCACCTATCTCAGCG
ATCTGTCTATTTCGTTCATCCATAGTTGCCTGACTCCCCGTCGTGTAGATAACTACGATACGGGAGGGCT
TACCATCTGGCCCCAGTGCTGCAATGATACCGCGAGACCCACGCTCACCGGCTCCAGATTTATCAGCAAT
AAACCAGCCAGCCGGAAGGGCCGAGCGCAGAAGTGGTCCTGCAACTTTATCCGCCTCCATCCAGTCTATT
AATTGTTGCCGGGAAGCTAGAGTAAGTAGTTCGCCAGTTAATAGTTTGCGCAACGTTGTTGCCATTGCTA
CAGGCATCGTGGTGTCACGCTCGTCGTTTGGTATGGCTTCATTCAGCTCCGGTTCCCAACGATCAAGGCG
AGTTACATGATCCCCCATGTTGTGCAAAAAAGCGGTTAGCTCCTTCGGTCCTCCGATCGTTGTCAGAAGT
AAGTTGGCCGCAGTGTTATCACTCATGGTTATGGCAGCACTGCATAATTCTCTTACTGTCATGCCATCCG
TAAGATGCTTTTCTGTGACTGGTGAGTACTCAACCAAGTCATTCTGAGAATAGTGTATGCGGCGACCGAG
TTGCTCTTGCCCGGCGTCAATACGGGATAATACCGCGCCACATAGCAGAACTTTAAAAGTGCTCATCATT
GGAAAACGTTCTTCGGGGCGAAAACTCTCAAGGATCTTACCGCTGTTGAGATCCAGTTCGATGTAACCCA
CTCGTGCACCCAACTGATCTTCAGCATCTTTTACTTTCACCAGCGTTTCTGGGTGAGCAAAAACAGGAAG
GCAAAATGCCGCAAAAAAGGGAATAAGGGCGACACGGAAATGTTGAATACTCATACTCTTCCTTTTTCAA
TATTATTGAAGCATTTATCAGGGTTATTGTCTCATGAGCGGATACATATTTGAATGTATTTAGAAAAATA
AACAAATAGGGGTTCCGCGCACATTTCCCCGAAAAGTGCCACCTGCAGCCTGAATATGGGCCAAACAGGA
TATCTGTGGTAAGCAGTTCCTGCCCCGGCTCAGGGCCAAGAACAGATGGAACAGCTGAATATGGGCCAAA
CAGGATATCTGTGGTAAGCAGTTCCTGCCCCGGCTCAGGGCCAAGAACAGATGGTCCCCAGATGCGGTCC
AGCCCTCAGCAGTTTCTAGAGAACCATCAGATGTTTCCAGGGTGCCCCAAGGACCTGAAATGACCCTGTG
CCTTATTTGAACTAACCAATCAGTTCGCTTCTCGCTTCTGTTCGCGCGCTTCTGCTCCCCGAGCTCAATA
AAAGAGCCCACAACCCCTCACTCGGGGCGCCAGTCCTCCGATTGACTGAGTCGCCCGGGTACCCGTGTAT
CCAATAAACCCTCTTGCAGTTGCATCCGACTTGTGGTCTCGCTGTTCCTTGGGAGGGTCTCCTCTGAGTG
ATTGACTACCCGTCAGCGGGGGTCTTTCATTTGGGGGCTCGTCCGGGATCGGGAGACCCCTGCCCAGGGA
CCACCGACCCACCACCGGGAGGCAAGCTGGCCAGCAACTTATCTGTGTCTGTCCGATTGTCTAGTGTCTA
TGACTGATTTTATGCGCCTGCGTCGGTACTAGTTAGCTAACTAGCTCTGTATCTGGCGGACCCGTGGTGG
AACTGACGAGTTCTGAACACCCGGCCGCAACCCTGGGAGACGTCCCAGGGACTTTGGGGGCCGTTTTTGT
GGCCCGACCTGAGGAAGGGAGTCGATGTGGAATCCGACCCCGTCAGGATATGTGGTTCTGGTAGGAGACG
AGAACCTAAAACAGTTCCCGCCTCCGTCTGAATTTTTGCTTTCGGTTTGGAACCGAAGCCGCGCGTCTTG
TCTGCT
Features (pLannotate 1.2.2; 18 found; start..end, strand, type, name):
     68..484     +  CDS            gag (truncated): truncated Moloney murine leukemia virus (MMLV) gag gene lacking the start codon
    525..1241    +  CDS            EGFP: EGFP is a basic (constitutively fluorescent) green fluorescent protein published in 1996, derived from Aequorea victoria. It is reported to be a rapidly-maturing weak dimer with moderate acid sensitivity.
   1268..1286    +  misc_feature   MCS (fragment): pBluescript multiple cloning site
   1287..1306    +  CDS            capTEV™ (fragment): composite tag for in vivo biotinylation, TEV protease cleavage, and 6xHis tagging
   1320..1364    +  CDS            S-Tag: affinity and epitope tag derived from pancreatic ribonuclease A
   1389..2048    +  CDS            NDE1 (fragment): NDE1_HUMAN - Also known as NUDE. Experimental evidence at protein level: Swiss-Prot protein existence level 1. Required for centrosome duplication and formation and function of the mitotic spindle. Essential for the development of the cerebral cortex. May regulate the production of neurons by controlling the orientation of the mitotic spindle during division of cortical neuronal progenitors of the proliferative ventricular zone of the brain. Orientation of the division plane perpendicular to the layers of the cortex gives rise to two proliferative neuronal progenitors whereas parallel orientat
   2052..2088    +  misc_feature   MCS (fragment): multiple cloning site
   2105..2189    +  CDS            large T antigen (fragment): large T antigen from SV40 (simian virus 40)
   2232..2561    +  promoter       SV40 promoter: SV40 enhancer and early promoter
   2569..2967    +  CDS            BSD: blasticidin S deaminase; Aspergillus terreus BSD; confers resistance to blasticidin
   3014..3135    +  LTR            3' LTR (ΔU3) (fragment): self-inactivating 3' long terminal repeat (LTR) from Moloney murine leukemia virus
   3136..3605    +  LTR            LTR: long terminal repeat from Moloney murine leukemia virus
   3671..3723    -  CDS            lacI (fragment): lac repressor; lacI; The lac repressor binds to the lac operator to inhibit transcription in E. coli. This inhibition can be relieved by adding lactose or isopropyl-β-D-thiogalactopyranoside (IPTG).
   3906..4494    -  rep_origin     ori: high-copy-number ColE1/pMB1/pBR322/pUC origin of replication
   4654..5514    -  CDS            AmpR: β-lactamase; bla; confers resistance to ampicillin, carbenicillin, and related antibiotics
   5515..5619    -  promoter       AmpR promoter: bla
   5650..6119    +  LTR            LTR: long terminal repeat from Moloney murine leukemia virus
   6243..1       +  misc_feature   MESV Ψ (fragment) (across the origin): packaging signal of murine embryonic stem cell virus
