[The description below was written by a language model from this plasmid's Addgene catalogue record and pLannotate feature annotations shown in this document.]
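Description:
pJM143 is a Moloney murine leukemia virus-based retroviral expression plasmid built on pJAG98, a pBABEblast derivative, for stable delivery of a GFP-tagged fragment of human NDE1 into mammalian cells. In bacteria it is maintained through a high-copy ColE1/pUC-type origin and selected with ampicillin via the β-lactamase gene. The viral portion is flanked by MMLV long terminal repeats and carries a Ψ packaging signal extending into a truncated, start-codon-less gag segment, which together allow the transcript to be packaged into retroviral particles when the viral proteins are supplied in trans. No separate internal promoter is annotated upstream of the fusion gene, so expression is presumably driven from the 5′ LTR, as is usual for pBABE vectors.

The payload is an EGFP open reading frame followed by a short linker region containing a fragment matching a TEV cleavage/affinity tag and an S-tag, then a 660 nt NDE1 segment corresponding to the recorded residues 1-220. The insert is described as the SSSC isoform or variant, recoded with E. coli codon usage. This recoding also makes it "hardened" against CRISPR/Cas9, so the transgene should resist guide RNAs directed at the endogenous gene. The catalogue lists GFP as C-terminal on the insert, but the feature table places EGFP upstream of NDE1, consistent with the stated purpose "GFP - Nde1", meaning an N-terminal tag. Downstream, an SV40 enhancer/early promoter drives blasticidin S deaminase for selection of transduced cells. The construct suits localization, affinity purification and replacement experiments examining which NDE1 regions support its dynein-related functions.
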