Addgene plasmid #134166: pJM143
Purpose: Retroviral plasmid expressing GFP - Nde1
Depositing lab: Iain Cheeseman. Depositing organization: Whitehead Institute for Biomedical Research. Publication: Nde1 promotes diverse dynein functions through differential interactions and exhibits an isoform-specific proteasome association. Monda JK, Cheeseman IM. Mol Biol Cell. 2018 Sep 15;29(19):2336-2345. doi: 10.1091/mbc.E18-07-0418. Epub 2018 Jul 19. PubMed 30024347.
Backbone
  Vector backbone: pJAG98 (pBABEblast)
  Vector type: Mammalian Expression, Retroviral
Growth in bacteria
  Bacterial resistance: Ampicillin, 100 μg/mL
  Growth temperature: 37°C
  Growth strain: NEB Stable
  Copy number: High Copy
Gene/Insert
  Gene/Insert name: Nde1_SSSC 1-220 E. coli codon optimized (CRISPR/Cas9 hardened)
  Species: H. sapiens (human)
  Mutation: SSSC, E. coli codon optimized, CRISPR/Cas9 hardened
  Entrez Gene: NDE1 (a.k.a. HOM-TES-87, LIS4, MHAC, NDE, NUDE, NUDE1)
  Tag / fusion protein: GFP (C terminal on insert)
  Cloning method: Restriction Enzyme; 5′ cloning site unknown (unknown if destroyed); 3′ cloning site unknown (unknown if destroyed)
Terms and licenses: Academic/Nonprofit Terms; Industry Terms: Not Available to Industry
How to cite: pJM143 was a gift from Iain Cheeseman (Addgene plasmid # 134166 ; http://n2t.net/addgene:134166 ; RRID:Addgene_134166)
